>Addgene plasmid #131663 | ETS1_pet28a | addgene full sequence | sequence record 258529 | Addgene NGS Result
ATCCGGATATAGTTCCTCCTTTCAGCAAAAAACCCCTCAAGACCCGTTTAGAGGCCCCAAGGGGTTATGC
TAGTTATTGCTCAGCGGTGGCAGCAGCCAACTCAGCTTCCTTTCGGGCTTTGTTAGCAGCCGGATCTCAG
TGGTGGTGGTGGTGGTGCTCGAGTGCGGCCGCTCATCACTCGTCGGCATCTGGCTTGACGTCCAGCATGG
CGTGCAGCTCCTCAGGGGTGTACCCCAGCAGGCTCTGCAGGTCACACACAAAGCGGTACACGTAGCGTTT
CCCCGCTGTCTTGTGGATGATGTTTTTGTCGTAATAGTAGCGTAGGCCACGGCTCAGTTTCTCATAATTC
ATCTTAGGTTTGTTTTTCCTCTTTCCCCATCTCCTGGCCACCTCATCTGGGTCAGAAAGTTTGAATTCCC
AGCCATCTCCTGTCCAGCTGATAAAAGACTGACAGGATTTATCAGTGAGTAATTCCAGAAGAAACTGCCA
CAGCTGGATTGGTCCACTGCCTGTGTAGCCAGCTAGGGCAGCAGCAGGAATGACAGGCTTGTCCTTATTG
AGGTCAGCACGGTCCCGCACATAGTCCTTGAAGGTGCCCTTGGGCTTGTGGTTGGGCAGGGCAGCCGGAT
AGTCCTCTGAGTCGAAGCTGTCATAGGAGGGAACACGCTGCAGGCTGTTGAAAGATGACTGGCTGCTCCA
GGACTGGGTGAGGCGATCACAACTATCGTAGCTCTCTATGCTTTCAAAAGAGTCCTGGCCCCCGAGTTTA
CCACGACTGGTCCTCCCCATGCACATGTTGTCTGGGGTGACGACTTCTTGTTTGATAGCAAAGTAGTCAT
TCTGCAAGGTGTCTGTCTGGAGAGGGTCTCGGAGAATGACCGAGGGGTAGTCATTCTCATACTTGAGGGA
GAGGAGCTCTTCCGAGCTGATGGGATGGAGCGTTTGATAGGACTCTGTGATGAAGCTGGGCTCTGAGAAC
TCCGATGGTGGAACACACTGGGCATGCTCAATACCATAGCTAATGAAGTAATCCGAGGTATAGCGGGATT
CTGGATAGGCTGGGTTGACTCCATTAACTTGATATGGTTTCACATCCTCTTTCTGCAGGATCTCTAGATG
TTCCCATAAGATGTCCCCAACAAAGTCTGGGGCCAGCTCGAGAAAGCAGTCTTTACCCAGGGCGCAGAGG
GCTGCTCCATTCATACAGAACTTCTGGAAGTCTACACCTTTCAGGCTGAATTCATTCACAGCCCACATCA
CCCAGTCCCGAACATGGGTTTCTGTCCACTGCCGGGGGTCTTTTGGGATCCCCAGTCGTTGCTGTTCTTT
AGTGAAACCACTGAAAGTAGCTTTTAATGCTTGAGACATCATTTCTTTGCTGCTTGGAGTTAATAGTGGG
ACATCTGCACATTCCATATCCGGGGAGGGGAAAAGCTCCAGATCGACTTTTTCCGTCTTGATGATGGTGA
GAGTCGGCTTGAGATCGACGGCCGCCTTCATATGGCTGCCGCGCGGCACCAGGCCGCTGCTGTGATGATG
ATGATGATGGCTGCTGCCCATGGTATATCTCCTTCTTAAAGTTAAACAAAATTATTTCTAGAGGGGAATT
GTTATCCGCTCACAATTCCCCTATAGTGAGTCGTATTAATTTCGCGGGATCGAGATCTCGATCCTCTACG
CCGGACGCATCGTGGCCGGCATCACCGGCGCCACAGGTGCGGTTGCTGGCGCCTATATCGCCGACATCAC
CGATGGGGAAGATCGGGCTCGCCACTTCGGGCTCATGAGCGCTTGTTTCGGCGTGGGTATGGTGGCAGGC
CCCGTGGCCGGGGGACTGTTGGGCGCCATCTCCTTGCATGCACCATTCCTTGCGGCGGCGGTGCTCAACG
GCCTCAACCTACTACTGGGCTGCTTCCTAATGCAGGAGTCGCATAAGGGAGAGCGTCGAGATCCCGGACA
CCATCGAATGGCGCAAAACCTTTCGCGGTATGGCATGATAGCGCCCGGAAGAGAGTCAATTCAGGGTGGT
GAATGTGAAACCAGTAACGTTATACGATGTCGCAGAGTATGCCGGTGTCTCTTATCAGACCGTTTCCCGC
GTGGTGAACCAGGCCAGCCACGTTTCTGCGAAAACGCGGGAAAAAGTGGAAGCGGCGATGGCGGAGCTGA
ATTACATTCCCAACCGCGTGGCACAACAACTGGCGGGCAAACAGTCGTTGCTGATTGGCGTTGCCACCTC
CAGTCTGGCCCTGCACGCGCCGTCGCAAATTGTCGCGGCGATTAAATCTCGCGCCGATCAACTGGGTGCC
AGCGTGGTGGTGTCGATGGTAGAACGAAGCGGCGTCGAAGCCTGTAAAGCGGCGGTGCACAATCTTCTCG
CGCAACGCGTCAGTGGGCTGATCATTAACTATCCGCTGGATGACCAGGATGCCATTGCTGTGGAAGCTGC
CTGCACTAATGTTCCGGCGTTATTTCTTGATGTCTCTGACCAGACACCCATCAACAGTATTATTTTCTCC
CATGAAGACGGTACGCGACTGGGCGTGGAGCATCTGGTCGCATTGGGTCACCAGCAAATCGCGCTGTTAG
CGGGCCCATTAAGTTCTGTCTCGGCGCGTCTGCGTCTGGCTGGCTGGCATAAATATCTCACTCGCAATCA
AATTCAGCCGATAGCGGAACGGGAAGGCGACTGGAGTGCCATGTCCGGTTTTCAACAAACCATGCAAATG
CTGAATGAGGGCATCGTTCCCACTGCGATGCTGGTTGCCAACGATCAGATGGCGCTGGGCGCAATGCGCG
CCATTACCGAGTCCGGGCTGCGCGTTGGTGCGGATATCTCGGTAGTGGGATACGACGATACCGAAGACAG
CTCATGTTATATCCCGCCGTTAACCACCATCAAACAGGATTTTCGCCTGCTGGGGCAAACCAGCGTGGAC
CGCTTGCTGCAACTCTCTCAGGGCCAGGCGGTGAAGGGCAATCAGCTGTTGCCCGTCTCACTGGTGAAAA
GAAAAACCACCCTGGCGCCCAATACGCAAACCGCCTCTCCCCGCGCGTTGGCCGATTCATTAATGCAGCT
GGCACGACAGGTTTCCCGACTGGAAAGCGGGCAGTGAGCGCAACGCAATTAATGTAAGTTAGCTCACTCA
TTAGGCACCGGGATCTCGACCGATGCCCTTGAGAGCCTTCAACCCAGTCAGCTCCTTCCGGTGGGCGCGG
GGCATGACTATCGTCGCCGCACTTATGACTGTCTTCTTTATCATGCAACTCGTAGGACAGGTGCCGGCAG
CGCTCTGGGTCATTTTCGGCGAGGACCGCTTTCGCTGGAGCGCGACGATGATCGGCCTGTCGCTTGCGGT
ATTCGGAATCTTGCACGCCCTCGCTCAAGCCTTCGTCACTGGTCCCGCCACCAAACGTTTCGGCGAGAAG
CAGGCCATTATCGCCGGCATGGCGGCCCCACGGGTGCGCATGATCGTGCTCCTGTCGTTGAGGACCCGGC
TAGGCTGGCGGGGTTGCCTTACTGGTTAGCAGAATGAATCACCGATACGCGAGCGAACGTGAAGCGACTG
CTGCTGCAAAACGTCTGCGACCTGAGCAACAACATGAATGGTCTTCGGTTTCCGTGTTTCGTAAAGTCTG
GAAACGCGGAAGTCAGCGCCCTGCACCATTATGTTCCGGATCTGCATCGCAGGATGCTGCTGGCTACCCT
GTGGAACACCTACATCTGTATTAACGAAGCGCTGGCATTGACCCTGAGTGATTTTTCTCTGGTCCCGCCG
CATCCATACCGCCAGTTGTTTACCCTCACAACGTTCCAGTAACCGGGCATGTTCATCATCAGTAACCCGT
ATCGTGAGCATCCTCTCTCGTTTCATCGGTATCATTACCCCCATGAACAGAAATCCCCCTTACACGGAGG
CATCAGTGACCAAACAGGAAAAAACCGCCCTTAACATGGCCCGCTTTATCAGAAGCCAGACATTAACGCT
TCTGGAGAAACTCAACGAGCTGGACGCGGATGAACAGGCAGACATCTGTGAATCGCTTCACGACCACGCT
GATGAGCTTTACCGCAGCTGCCTCGCGCGTTTCGGTGATGACGGTGAAAACCTCTGACACATGCAGCTCC
CGGAGACGGTCACAGCTTGTCTGTAAGCGGATGCCGGGAGCAGACAAGCCCGTCAGGGCGCGTCAGCGGG
TGTTGGCGGGTGTCGGGGCGCAGCCATGACCCAGTCACGTAGCGATAGCGGAGTGTATACTGGCTTAACT
ATGCGGCATCAGAGCAGATTGTACTGAGAGTGCACCATTGCGGTGTGAAATACCGCACAGATGCGTAAGG
AGAAAATACCGCATCAGGCGCTCTTCCGCTTCCTCGCTCACTGACTCGCTGCGCTCGGTCGTTCGGCTGC
GGCGAGCGGTATCAGCTCACTCAAAGGCGGTAATACGGTTATCCACAGAATCAGGGGATAACGCAGGAAA
GAACATGTGAGCAAAAGGCCAGCAAAAGGCCAGGAACCGTAAAAAGGCCGCGTTGCTGGCGTTTTTCCAT
AGGCTCCGCCCCCCTGACGAGCATCACAAAAATCGACGCTCAAGTCAGAGGTGGCGAAACCCGACAGGAC
TATAAAGATACCAGGCGTTTCCCCCTGGAAGCTCCCTCGTGCGCTCTCCTGTTCCGACCCTGCCGCTTAC
CGGATACCTGTCCGCCTTTCTCCCTTCGGGAAGCGTGGCGCTTTCTCATAGCTCACGCTGTAGGTATCTC
AGTTCGGTGTAGGTCGTTCGCTCCAAGCTGGGCTGTGTGCACGAACCCCCCGTTCAGCCCGACCGCTGCG
CCTTATCCGGTAACTATCGTCTTGAGTCCAACCCGGTAAGACACGACTTATCGCCACTGGCAGCAGCCAC
TGGTAACAGGATTAGCAGAGCGAGGTATGTAGGCGGTGCTACAGAGTTCTTGAAGTGGTGGCCTAACTAC
GGCTACACTAGAAGGACAGTATTTGGTATCTGCGCTCTGCTGAAGCCAGTTACCTTCGGAAAAAGAGTTG
GTAGCTCTTGATCCGGCAAACAAACCACCGCTGGTAGCGGTGGTTTTTTTGTTTGCAAGCAGCAGATTAC
GCGCAGAAAAAAAGGATCTCAAGAAGATCCTTTGATCTTTTCTACGGGGTCTGACGCTCAGTGGAACGAA
AACTCACGTTAAGGGATTTTGGTCATGAACAATAAAACTGTCTGCTTACATAAACAGTAATACAAGGGGT
GTTATGAGCCATATTCAACGGGAAACGTCTTGCTCTAGGCCGCGATTAAATTCCAACATGGATGCTGATT
TATATGGGTATAAATGGGCTCGCGATAATGTCGGGCAATCAGGTGCGACAATCTATCGATTGTATGGGAA
GCCCGATGCGCCAGAGTTGTTTCTGAAACATGGCAAAGGTAGCGTTGCCAATGATGTTACAGATGAGATG
GTCAGACTAAACTGGCTGACGGAATTTATGCCTCTTCCGACCATCAAGCATTTTATCCGTACTCCTGATG
ATGCATGGTTACTCACCACTGCGATCCCCGGGAAAACAGCATTCCAGGTATTAGAAGAATATCCTGATTC
AGGTGAAAATATTGTTGATGCGCTGGCAGTGTTCCTGCGCCGGTTGCATTCGATTCCTGTTTGTAATTGT
CCTTTTAACAGCGATCGCGTATTTCGTCTCGCTCAGGCGCAATCACGAATGAATAACGGTTTGGTTGATG
CGAGTGATTTTGATGACGAGCGTAATGGCTGGCCTGTTGAACAAGTCTGGAAAGAAATGCATAAACTTTT
GCCATTCTCACCGGATTCAGTCGTCACTCATGGTGATTTCTCACTTGATAACCTTATTTTTGACGAGGGG
AAATTAATAGGTTGTATTGATGTTGGACGAGTCGGAATCGCAGACCGATACCAGGATCTTGCCATCCTAT
GGAACTGCCTCGGTGAGTTTTCTCCTTCATTACAGAAACGGCTTTTTCAAAAATATGGTATTGATAATCC
TGATATGAATAAATTGCAGTTTCATTTGATGCTCGATGAGTTTTTCTAAGAATTAATTCATGAGCGGATA
CATATTTGAATGTATTTAGAAAAATAAACAAATAGGGGTTCCGCGCACATTTCCCCGAAAAGTGCCACCT
AAATTGTAAGCGTTAATATTTTGTTAAAATTCGCGTTAAATTTTTGTTAAATCAGCTCATTTTTTAACCA
ATAGGCCGAAATCGGCAAAATCCCTTATAAATCAAAAGAATAGACCGAGATAGGGT
[37 nt withheld, positions 6287-6323]
AAAGAACGTGGACTCCAACGTCAAAGG
[49 nt withheld, positions 6351-6399]
T
[91 nt withheld, positions 6401-6491]
G
[124 nt withheld, positions 6493-6616]
CCCATTCGCCA
Features (pLannotate 1.2.2; 21 found; start..end, strand, type, name):
     26..73      -  terminator     T7 terminator: transcription terminator for bacteriophage T7 RNA polymerase
     81..130     -  CDS            SET1 (fragment): solubility-enhancement tag derived from T7 phage gene 10B
    140..157     -  CDS            9xHis (fragment): 9xHis affinity tag
    179..1501    -  CDS            ETS1: ETS1_HUMAN - Also known as EWSR2. Experimental evidence at protein level: Swiss-Prot protein existence level 1. Transcription factor. Directly controls the expression of cytokine and chemokine genes in a wide variety of different cellular contexts. May control the differentiation, survival and proliferation of lymphoid cells. May also regulate angiogenesis through regulation of expression of genes controlling endothelial cell migration and invasion. From Homo sapiens (Human).
   1505..1522    -  CDS            thrombin site: thrombin recognition and cleavage site
   1533..1549    -  CDS            capTEV™ (fragment): composite tag for in vivo biotinylation, TEV protease cleavage, and 6xHis tagging
   1568..1590    -  RBS            RBS: efficient ribosome binding site from bacteriophage T7 gene 10 (Olins and Rangwala, 1989)
   1605..1629    -  protein_bind   lac operator: The lac repressor binds to the lac operator to inhibit transcription in E. coli. This inhibition can be relieved by adding lactose or isopropyl-β-D-thiogalactopyranoside (IPTG). lac repressor encoded by lacI
   1630..1648    -  promoter       T7 promoter: promoter for bacteriophage T7 RNA polymerase
   1670..1949    +  CDS            TcR (fragment): tetracycline efflux protein; tet; confers resistance to tetracycline
   1957..2034    +  promoter       lacI promoter: lacI
   2035..3117    +  CDS            lacI: lac repressor; lacI; The lac repressor binds to the lac operator to inhibit transcription in E. coli. This inhibition can be relieved by adding lactose or isopropyl-β-D-thiogalactopyranoside (IPTG).
   3130..3151    +  protein_bind   CAP binding site: CAP binding activates transcription in the presence of cAMP. E. coli catabolite activator protein
   3166..3457    +  CDS            TcR (fragment): tetracycline efflux protein; tet; confers resistance to tetracycline
   3529..3909    -  CDS            YPB1_ECOLX: Protein predicted: Swiss-Prot protein existence level 4. From Escherichia coli.
   3926..4117    +  CDS            rop: Rop protein, which maintains plasmids at low copy number; rop
   4219..4358    +  misc_feature   bom: basis of mobility region from pBR322
   4544..5132    -  rep_origin     ori: high-copy-number ColE1/pMB1/pBR322/pUC origin of replication
   5254..6069    +  CDS            KanR: aminoglycoside phosphotransferase; aph(3')-Ia; confers resistance to kanamycin in bacteria or G418 (Geneticin®) in eukaryotes
   6078..6135    -  promoter       AmpR promoter (fragment): bla
   6188..6616    -  rep_origin     f1 ori (sequence partly withheld): f1 bacteriophage origin of replication; arrow indicates direction of (+) strand synthesis
