[The description below was written by a language model from this plasmid's Addgene catalogue record and pLannotate feature annotations shown in this document.]
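Description:
ETS1_pet28a is a bacterial expression plasmid built on the pET-28a backbone, carrying the human ETS1 coding sequence (about 1.3 kb, stated to be equivalent to the reference mRNA CDS) cloned between the NdeI and NotI sites. It replicates in E. coli from a ColE1/pBR322-type origin accompanied by the rop gene and the bom mobility region. The catalogue lists it as high copy, although rop is a copy-number-limiting element. Selection is by kanamycin through the aph(3')-Ia resistance gene. An f1 origin is also present, which allows single-stranded DNA production. Short tetracycline-resistance fragments and an AmpR promoter fragment in the annotation are non-functional backbone remnants.

Expression is driven by a T7 promoter fused to a lac operator, followed by the T7 gene 10 ribosome binding site and closed by the T7 terminator. The plasmid also encodes lacI under its own promoter, so transcription is repressed until IPTG is added. It also requires a host that supplies T7 RNA polymerase, so the DH5alpha strain listed serves for propagation rather than expression. ETS1 is fused at its N terminus to the backbone-encoded 6xHis tag (annotated as a partial match to a composite His-containing tag), and a thrombin cleavage site between the two allows tag removal after affinity purification. A second His-tag sequence lies downstream of the insert. The record lists only the N-terminal tag and does not say whether the downstream one is translated, which would depend on whether the insert retains its stop codon.

The construct is intended for producing recombinant His-tagged ETS1 transcription factor in bacteria. The associated study compared MAPK specificity across ETS family proteins, which is consistent with use of the purified protein in biochemical assays.
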