Addgene plasmid #131663: ETS1_pet28a
Purpose: Bacterial expression of ETS gene ETS1
Depositing lab: Peter Hollenhorst. Depositing organization: Indiana University, Bloomington. Publication: Comparison of MAPK specificity across the ETS transcription factor family identifies a high-affinity ERK interaction required for ERG function in prostate cells. Selvaraj N, Kedage V, Hollenhorst PC. Cell Commun Signal. 2015 Feb 19;13:12. doi: 10.1186/s12964-015-0089-7. PubMed 25885538.
Backbone
  Vector backbone: pet28a
  Backbone manufacturer: EMD Biosciences
  Backbone size w/o insert (bp): 5369
  Vector type: Bacterial Expression
Growth in bacteria
  Bacterial resistance: Kanamycin, 50 μg/mL
  Growth temperature: 37°C
  Growth strain: DH5alpha
  Copy number: High Copy
Gene/Insert
  Gene/Insert name: ETS1
  Species: H. sapiens (human)
  Insert size (bp): 1326
  Entrez Gene: ETS1 (a.k.a. ETS-1, EWSR2, c-ets-1, p54)
  Tag / fusion protein: 6xHis (N terminal on backbone)
  Cloning method: Restriction Enzyme; 5′ cloning site Nde1 (unknown if destroyed); 3′ cloning site Not1 (unknown if destroyed)
  Sequencing primers: 5′ T7 Fwd
Terms and licenses: Academic/Nonprofit Terms; Industry Terms: Not Available to Industry
Depositor comments: insert equivalent to CDS in NM_005238
How to cite: ETS1_pet28a was a gift from Peter Hollenhorst (Addgene plasmid # 131663 ; http://n2t.net/addgene:131663 ; RRID:Addgene_131663)
